>Addgene plasmid #219537 | pLenti-Cre-MS2_UbC-NLS-tdMCP-GFP (Cre_tdMCP-GFP) | addgene full sequence | sequence record 437869 | Addgene NGS Result
AAAAAAAATCTAACCTCAAGTCAAGGCTTTTCTATGGAATAAGGAATGGACAGCAGGGGGCTGTTTCATA
TACTGATGACCTCTTTATAGCCAACCTTTGTTCATGGCAGCCAGCATATGGGCATATGTTGCCAAACTCT
AAACCAAATACTCATTCTGATGTTTTAAATGATTTGCCCTCCCATATGTCCTTCCGAGTGAGAGACACAA
AAAATTCCAACACACTATTGCAATGAAAATAAATTTCCTTTATTAGCCAGAAGTCAGATGCTCAAGGGGC
TTCATGATGTCCCCATAATTTTTGGCAGAGGGAAAAAGATCTCAGTGGTATTTGTGAGCCAGGGCATTGG
CCACACCAGCCACCACCTTCTGATAGGCAGCCTGCACCTGAGGAGTGAAGGATCCGATCGCGCGCAGATC
TAATGAACCCGGGAATACTGCAGACATGGGTGATCCTCATGTTTTCTGGAGTCGACCTGCAGACATGGGT
GATCCTCATGTTTTCTAGGCAATTAGGTACCTTAGGATCTAATGAACCCGGGAATACTGCAGACATGGGT
GATCCTCATGTTTTCTAGAGTCGACCTGCAGACATGGGTGATCCTCATGTTTTCTAGGCAATTAGGTACC
TTAGGATCTAATGAACCCGGGAATACTGCAGACATGGGTGATCCTCATGTTTTCTAGAGTCGACCTGCAG
ACATGGGTGATCCTCATGTTTTCTAGGCAATTAGGTACCTTAGGATCTAATGAACCCGGGAATACTGCAG
ACATGGGTGATCCTCATGTTTTCTGGAGTCGACCTGCAGACATGGGTGATCCTCATGTTTTCTAGGCAAT
TAGGTACCTTAGGATCTAATGAACCCGGGAATACTGCAGACATGGGTGATCCTCATGTTTTCTAGAGTCG
ACCTGCAGACATGGGTGATCCTCATGTTTTCTAGGCAATTAGGTACCTTAGGATCTAATGAACCCGGGAA
TACTGCAGACATGGGTGATCCTCATGTTTTCTGGAGTCGACCTGCAGACATGGGTGATCCTCATGTTTTC
TAGGCAAYTAKGTRCYDBWGAWCYGATCGCGCGCAGATCTAATGAACCCGGGAATACTGCAGACATGGGT
GATCCTCATGTTTTCTGGAGTCGACCTGCAGACATGGGTGATCCTCATGTTTTCTAGGCAATTAGGTACC
TTAGGATCTAATGAACCCGGGAATACTGCAGACATGGGTGATCCTCATGTTTTCTAGAGTCGACCTGCAG
ACATGGGTGATCCTCATGTTTTCTAGGCAATTAGGTACCTTAGGATCTAATGAACCCGGGAATACTGCAG
ACATGGGTGATCCTCATGTTTTCTAGGCAATTAGGTACCTTAGGATCTAATGAACCCGGGAATACTGCAG
ACATGGGTGATCCTCATGTTTTCTGGAGTCGACCTGCAGACATGGGTGATCCTCATGTTTTCTAGGCAAT
TAGGTACCTTAGGATCTAATGAACCCGGGAATACTGCAGACATGGGTGATCCTCATGTTTTCTAGNGTCG
NNCTGCAGACATGGGTGATCCTCATGTTTTCTAGGCAATTAGGTACCTTAGGATCTAATGAACCCGGGAA
TACTGCAGACATGGGTGATCCTCATGTTTTCTGGAGTCGACCTGCAGACATGGGTGATCCTCATGTTTTC
TAGGCAATTAGGTACCTTAGGATCGATATATAGGGCCCGAATTCTGCAGATATCCAGCACAGTGGCGGCC
GCGGCTTGATCGAAAGCTTCTAATCGCCATCTTGCAGCAGGCGCACCATTGCCCCTGTTTCACTATCCAG
GTTACGGATATAGTTCATGACAATATTTACATTGGTCCAGCCACCAGCTTGCATGATCTCCGGTATTGAA
ACTCCAGCGCGGGCCATATCTCGCGCGGCTCCGACACGGGCACTGTGTCCAGACCAGGCCAGGTATCTCT
GACCAGAGTCATCCTTAGCGCCGTAAATCAATCGATGAGTTGCTTCAAAAATCCCTTCCAGGGCGCGAGT
TGATAGCTGGCTGGTGGCAGATGGCGCGGCAACACCATTTTTTCTGACCCGGCAAAACAGGTAGTTATTC
GGATCATCAGCTACACCAGAGACGGAAATCCATCGCTCGACCAGTTTAGTTACCCCCAGGCTAAGTGCCT
TCTCTACACCTGCGGTGCTAACCAGCGTTTTCGTTCTGCCAATATGGATTAACATTCTCCCACCGTCAGT
ACGTGAGATATCTTTAACCCTGATCCTGGCAATTTCGGCTATACGTAACAGGGTGTTATAAGCAATCCCC
AGAAATGCCAGATTACGTATATCCTGGCAGCGATCGCTATTTTCCATGAGTGAACGAACCTGGTCGAAAT
CAGTGCGTTCGAACGCTAGAGCCTGTTTTGCACGTTCACCGGCATCAACGTTTTCTTTTCGGATCCGCCG
CACAACCAGTGAAACAGCATTGCTGTCACTTGGTCGTGGCAGCCCGGACCGACGATGAAGCATGTTTAGC
TGGCCCAAATGTTGCTGGATAGTTTTTACTGCCAGACCGCGCGCCTGAAGATATAGAAGATAATCGCGAA
CATCTTCAGGTTCTGCGGGAAACCATTTCCGGTTATTCAACTTGCACCATGCCGCCCACGACCGGCAAAC
GGACAGAAGCATTTTCCAGGTATGCTCAGAAAACGCCTGGCGATCCCTGAACATGTCCATCAGGTTCTTG
CGAACCTCATCACTCGTTGCATCGACCGGTAATGCAGGCAAATTTTGGTGTACGGTCAGTAAATTGGACA
CCTTCCTCTTCTTCTTGGGTGCCATGCGGCCGCTTCACGACACCTGAAATGGAAGAAAAAAACTTTGAAC
CACTGTCTGAGGCTTGAGAATGAACCAAGATCCAAACTCAAAAAGGGCAAATTCCAAGGAGAATTACATC
AAGTGCCAAGCTGGCCTAACTTCAGTCTCCACCCACTCAGTGTGGGGAAACTCCATCGCATAAAACCCCT
CCCCCCAACCTAAAGACGACGTACTCCAAAAGCTCGAGAACTAATCGAGGTGCCTGGACGGCGCCCGGTA
CTCCGTGGAGTCACATGAAGCGACGGCTGAGGACGGAAAGGCCCTTTTCCTTTGTGTGGGTGACTCACCC
GCCCGCTCTCCCGAGCGCCGCGTCCTCCATTTTGAGCTCCCTGCAGCAGGGCCGGGAAGCGGCCATCTTT
CCGCTCACGCAACTGGTGCCGACCGGGCCAGCCTTGCCGCCCAGGGCGGGGCGATACACGGCGGCGCGAG
GCCAGGCACCAGAGCAGGCCGGCCAGCTTGAGACTACCCCCGTCCGATTCTCGGTGGCCGCGCTCGCAGG
CCCCGCCTCGCCGAACATGTGCGCTGGGACGCACGGGCCCCGTCGCCGCCCGCGGCCCCAAAAACCGAAA
TACCAGTGTGCAGATCTTGGCCCGCATTTACAAGACTATCTTGCCAGAAAAAAAGCGTCGCAGCAGGTCA
TCAAAAATTTTAAATGGCTAGAGACTTATCGAAAGCAGCGAGACAGGCGCGAAGGTGCCACCAGATTCGC
ACGCGGCGGCCCCAGCGCCCAGGCCAGGCCTCAACTCAAGCACGAGGCGAAGGGGCTCCTTAAGCGCAAG
GCCTCGAACTCTCCCACCCACTTCCAACCCGAAGCTCGGGATCAAGAATCACGTACTGCAGCCAGGTGGA
AGTAATTCAAGGCACGCAAGGGCCATAACCCGTAAAGAGGCCAGGCCCGCGGGAACCACACACGGCACTT
ACCTGTGTTCTGGCGGCAAACCCGTTGCGAAAAAGAACGTTCACGGCGACTACTGCACTTATATACGGTT
CTCCCCCACCCTCGGGAAAAAGGCGGAGCCAGTACACGACATCACTTTCCCAGTTTACCCCGCGCCACCT
TCTCTAGGCACCGGTTCAATTGCCGACCCCTCCCCCCAACTTCTCGGGGACTGTGGGCGATGTGCGCTCT
GCCCACTGACGGGCACCGGAGCCTCACGACTAGTGGCCTCCGCGCCGGGTTTTGGCGCCTCCCGCGGGCG
CCCCCCTCCTCACGGCGAGCGCTGCCACGTCAGACGAAGGGCGCAGCGAGCGTCCTGATCCTTCCGCCCG
GACGCTCAGGACAGCGGCCCGCTGCTCATAAGACTCGGCCTTAGAACCCCAGTATCAGCAGAAGGACATT
TTAGGACGGGACTTGGGTGACTCTAGGGCACTGGTTTTCTTTCCAGAGAGCGGAACAGGCGAGGAAAAGT
AGTCCCTTCTCGGCGATTCTGCGGAGGGATCTCCGTGGGGCGGTGAACGCCGATGATTATATAAGGACGC
GCCGGGTGTGGCACAGCTAGTTCCGTCGCAGCCGGGATTTGGGTCGCGGTTCTTGTTTGTGGATCGCTGT
GATCGTCACTTGGCGGCCGCAATGGGCCCAAAAAAGAAAAGAAAAGTTGGCTACCCCTACGACGTGCCCG
ACTACGCCATCGAAGGCCGCCATATGCTAGCCGTTAAAATGGCTTCTAACTTTACTCAGTTCGTTCTCGT
CGACAATGGCGGAACTGGCGACGTGACTGTCGCCCCAAGCAACTTCGCTAACGGGATCGCTGAATGGATC
AGCTCTAACTCGCGTTCACAGGCTTACAAAGTAACCTGTAGCGTTCGTCAGAGCTCTGCGCAGAATCGCA
AATACACCATCAAAGTCGAGGTGCCTAAAGGCGCCTGGCGTTCGTACTTAAATATGGAACTAACCATTCC
AATTTTCGCCACGAATTCCGACTGCGAGCTTATTGTTAAGGCAATGCAAGGTCTCCTAAAAGATGGAAAC
CCGATTCCCTCAGCAATCGCAGCAAACTCCGGCATCTACGCCATGGCTTCTAACTTTACTCAGTTCGTTC
TCGTCGACAATGGCGGAACTGGCGACGTGACTGTCGCCCCAAGCAACTTCGCTAACGGGATCGCTGAATG
GATCAGCTCTAACTCGCGTTCACAGGCTTACAAAGTAACCTGTAGCGTTCGTCAGAGCTCTGCGCAGAAT
CGCAAATACACCATCAAAGTCGAGGTGCCTAAAGGCGCCTGGCGTTCGTACTTAAATATGGAACTAACCA
TTCCAATTTTCGCCACGAATTCCGACTGCGAGCTTATTGTTAAGGCAATGCAAGGTCTCCTAAAAGATGG
AAACCCGATTCCCTCAGCAATCGCAGCAAACTCCGGCATCTACGCGGATTCTAGAATGGTGAGCAAGGGC
GAGGAGCTGTTCACCGGGGTGGTGCCCATCCTGGTCGAGCTGGACGGCGACGTAAACGGCCACAAGTTCA
GCGTGTCCGGCGAGGGCGAGGGCGATGCCACCTACGGCAAGCTGACCCTGAAGTTCATCTGCACCACCGG
CAAGCTGCCCGTGCCCTGGCCCACCCTCGTGACCACCCTGACCTACGGCGTGCAGTGCTTCAGCCGCTAC
CCCGACCACATGAAGCAGCACGACTTCTTCAAGTCCGCCATGCCCGAAGGCTACGTCCAGGAGCGCACCA
TCTTCTTCAAGGACGACGGCAACTACAAGACCCGCGCCGAGGTGAAGTTCGAGGGCGACACCCTGGTGAA
CCGCATCGAGCTGAAGGGCATCGACTTCAAGGAGGACGGCAACATCCTGGGGCACAAGCTGGAGTACAAC
TACAACAGCCACAACGTCTATATCATGGCCGACAAGCAGAAGAACGGCATCAAGGTGAACTTCAAGATCC
GCCACAACATCGAGGACGGCAGCGTGCAGCTCGCCGACCACTACCAGCAGAACACCCCCATCGGCGACGG
CCCCGTGCTGCTGCCCGACAACCACTACCTGAGCACCCAGTCCGCCCTGAGCAAAGACCCCAACGAGAAG
CGCGATCACATGGTCCTGCTGGAGTTCGTGACCGCCGCCGGGATCACTCTCGGCATGGACGAGCTGTACA
AGTAAAGCGGCCGCGTCGACAATCAACCTCTGGATTACAAAATTTGTGAAAGATTGACTGGTATTCTTAA
CTATGTTGCTCCTTTTACGCTATGTGGATACGCTGCTTTAATGCCTTTGTATCATGCTATTGCTTCCCGT
ATGGCTTTCATTTTCTCCTCCTTGTATAAATCCTGGTTGCTGTCTCTTTATGAGGAGTTGTGGCCCGTTG
TCAGGCAACGTGGCGTGGTGTGCACTGTGTTTGCTGACGCAACCCCCACTGGTTGGGGCATTGCCACCAC
CTGTCAGCTCCTTTCCGGGACTTTCGCTTTCCCCCTCCCTATTGCCACGGCGGAACTCATCGCCGCCTGC
CTTGCCCGCTGCTGGACAGGGGCTCGGCTGTTGGGCACTGACAATTCCGTGGTGTTGTCGGGGAAGCTGA
CGTCCTTTCCATGGCTGCTCGCCTGTGTTGCCACCTGGATTCTGCGCGGGACGTCCTTCTGCTACGTCCC
TTCGGCCCTCAATCCAGCGGACCTTCCTTCCCGCGGCCTGCTGCCGGCTCTGCGGCCTCTTCCGCGTCTT
CGCCTTCGCCCTCAGACGAGTCGGATCTCCCTTTGGGCCGCCTCCCCGCCTGGAATTCGAGCTCGGTACC
TTTAAGACCAATGACTTACAAGGCAGCTGTAGATCTTAGCCACTTTTTAAAAGAAAAGGGGGGACTGGAA
GGGCTAATTCACTCCCAACGAAGACAAGATCTGCTTTTTGCTTGTACTGGGTCTCTCTGGTTAGACCAGA
TCTGAGCCTGGGAGCTCTCTGGCTAACTAGGGAACCCACTGCTTAAGCCTCAATAAAGCTTGCCTTGAGT
GCTTCAAGTAGTGTGTGCCCGTCTGTTGTGTGACTCTGGTAACTAGAGATCCCTCAGACCCTTTTAGTCA
GTGTGGAAAATCTCTAGCAGTAGTAGTTCATGTCATCTTATTATTCAGTATTTATAACTTGCAAAGAAAT
GAATATCAGAGAGTGAGAGGAACTTGTTTATTGCAGCTTATAATGGTTACAAATAAAGCAATAGCATCAC
AAATTTCACAAATAAAGCATTTTTTTCACTGCATTCTAGTTGTGGTTTGTCCAAACTCATCAATGTATCT
TATCATGTCTGGCTCTAGCTATCCCGCCCCTAACTCCGCCCATCCCGCCCCTAACTCCGCCCAGTTCCGC
CCATTCTCCGCCCCATGGCTGACTAATTTTTTTTATTTATGCAGAGGCCGAGGCCGCCTCGGCCTCTGAG
CTATTCCAGAAGTAGTGAGGAGGCTTTTTTGGAGGCCTAGGGACGTACCCAATTCGCCCTATAGTGAGTC
GTATTACGCGCGCTCACTGGCCGTCGTTTTACAACGTCGTGACTGGGAAAACCCTGGCGTTACCCAACTT
AATCGCCTTGCAGCACATCCCCCTTTCGCCAGCTGGCGTAATAGCGAAGAGGCCCGCACCGATCGCCCTT
CCCAACAGTTGCGCAGCCTGAATGGCGAATGGG
[124 nt withheld, positions 7454-7577]
C
[91 nt withheld, positions 7579-7669]
A
[49 nt withheld, positions 7671-7719]
CCTTTGACGTTGGAGTCCACGTTCTTT
[37 nt withheld, positions 7747-7783]
ACCCTATCTCGGTCTATTCTTTTGATTTATAAGGGATTTTGCCGATTTCGGCCTATTGGTTAAAAAATGA
GCTGATTTAACAAAAATTTAACGCGAATTTTAACAAAATATTAACGCTTACAATTTAGGTGGCACTTTTC
GGGGAAATGTGCGCGGAACCCCTATTTGTTTATTTTTCTAAATACATTCAAATATGTATCCGCTCATGAG
ACAATAACCCTGATAAATGCTTCAATAATATTGAAAAAGGAAGAGTATGAGTATTCAACATTTCCGTGTC
GCCCTTATTCCCTTTTTTGCGGCATTTTGCCTTCCTGTTTTTGCTCACCCAGAAACGCTGGTGAAAGTAA
AAGATGCTGAAGATCAGTTGGGTGCACGAGTGGGTTACATCGAACTGGATCTCAACAGCGGTAAGATCCT
TGAGAGTTTTCGCCCCGAAGAACGTTTTCCAATGATGAGCACTTTTAAAGTTCTGCTATGTGGCGCGGTA
TTATCCCGTATTGACGCCGGGCAAGAGCAACTCGGTCGCCGCATACACTATTCTCAGAATGACTTGGTTG
AGTACTCACCAGTCACAGAAAAGCATCTTACGGATGGCATGACAGTAAGAGAATTATGCAGTGCTGCCAT
AACCATGAGTGATAACACTGCGGCCAACTTACTTCTGACAACGATCGGAGGACCGAAGGAGCTAACCGCT
TTTTTGCACAACATGGGGGATCATGTAACTCGCCTTGATCGTTGGGAACCGGAGCTGAATGAAGCCATAC
CAAACGACGAGCGTGACACCACGATGCCTGTAGCAATGGCAACAACGTTGCGCAAACTATTAACTGGCGA
ACTACTTACTCTAGCTTCCCGGCAACAATTAATAGACTGGATGGAGGCGGATAAAGTTGCAGGACCACTT
CTGCGCTCGGCCCTTCCGGCTGGCTGGTTTATTGCTGATAAATCTGGAGCCGGTGAGCGTGGGTCTCGCG
GTATCATTGCAGCACTGGGGCCAGATGGTAAGCCCTCCCGTATCGTAGTTATCTACACGACGGGGAGTCA
GGCAACTATGGATGAACGAAATAGACAGATCGCTGAGATAGGTGCCTCACTGATTAAGCATTGGTAACTG
TCAGACCAAGTTTACTCATATATACTTTAGATTGATTTAAAACTTCATTTTTAATTTAAAAGGATCTAGG
TGAAGATCCTTTTTGATAATCTCATGACCAAAATCCCTTAACGTGAGTTTTCGTTCCACTGAGCGTCAGA
CCCCGTAGAAAAGATCAAAGGATCTTCTTGAGATCCTTTTTTTCTGCGCGTAATCTGCTGCTTGCAAACA
AAAAAACCACCGCTACCAGCGGTGGTTTGTTTGCCGGATCAAGAGCTACCAACTCTTTTTCCGAAGGTAA
CTGGCTTCAGCAGAGCGCAGATACCAAATACTGTTCTTCTAGTGTAGCCGTAGTTAGGCCACCACTTCAA
GAACTCTGTAGCACCGCCTACATACCTCGCTCTGCTAATCCTGTTACCAGTGGCTGCTGCCAGTGGCGAT
AAGTCGTGTCTTACCGGGTTGGACTCAAGACGATAGTTACCGGATAAGGCGCAGCGGTCGGGCTGAACGG
GGGGTTCGTGCACACAGCCCAGCTTGGAGCGAACGACCTACACCGAACTGAGATACCTACAGCGTGAGCT
ATGAGAAAGCGCCACGCTTCCCGAAGGGAGAAAGGCGGACAGGTATCCGGTAAGCGGCAGGGTCGGAACA
GGAGAGCGCACGAGGGAGCTTCCAGGGGGAAACGCCTGGTATCTTTATAGTCCTGTCGGGTTTCGCCACC
TCTGACTTGAGCGTCGATTTTTGTGATGCTCGTCAGGGGGGCGGAGCCTATGGAAAAACGCCAGCAACGC
GGCCTTTTTACGGTTCCTGGCCTTTTGCTGGCCTTTTGCTCACATGTTCTTTCCTGCGTTATCCCCTGAT
TCTGTGGATAACCGTATTACCGCCTTTGAGTGAGCTGATACCGCTCGCCGCAGCCGAACGACCGAGCGCA
GCGAGTCAGTGAGCGAGGAAGCGGAAGAGCGCCCAATACGCAAACCGCCTCTCCCCGCGCGTTGGCCGAT
TCATTAATGCAGCTGGCACGACAGGTTTCCCGACTGGAAAGCGGGCAGTGAGCGCAACGCAATTAATGTG
AGTTAGCTCACTCATTAGGCACCCCAGGCTTTACACTTTATGCTTCCGGCTCGTATGTTGTGTGGAATTG
TGAGCGGATAACAATTTCACACAGGAAACAGCTATGACCATGATTACGCCAAGCGCGCAATTAACCCTCA
CTAAAGGGAACAAAAGCTGGAGCTGCAAGCTTAATGTAGTCTTATGCAATACTCTTGTAGTCTTGCAACA
TGGTAACGATGAGTTAGCAACATGCCTTACAAGGAGAGAAAAAGCACCGTGCATGCCGATTGGTGGAAGT
AAGGTGGTACGATCGTGCCTTATTAGGAAGGCAACAGACGGGTCTGACATGGATTGGACGAACCACTGAA
TTGCCGCATTGCAGAGATATTGTATTTAAGTGCCTAGCTCGATACATAAACGGGTCTCTCTGGTTAGACC
AGATCTGAGCCTGGGAGCTCTCTGGCTAACTAGGGAACCCACTGCTTAAGCCTCAATAAAGCTTGCCTTG
AGTGCTTCAAGTAGTGTGTGCCCGTCTGTTGTGTGACTCTGGTAACTAGAGATCCCTCAGACCCTTTTAG
TCAGTGTGGAAAATCTCTAGCAGTGGCGCCCGAACAGGGACTTGAAAGCGAAAGGGAAACCAGAGGAGCT
CTCTCGACGCAGGACTCGGCTTGCTGAAGCGCGCACGGCAAGAGGCGAGGGGCGGCGACTGGTGAGTACG
CCAAAAATTTTGACTAGCGGAGGCTAGAAGGAGAGAGATGGGTGCGAGAGCGTCAGTATTAAGCGGGGGA
GAATTAGATCGCGATGGGAAAAAATTCGGTTAAGGCCAGGGGGAAAGAAAAAATATAAATTAAAACATAT
AGTATGGGCAAGCAGGGAGCTAGAACGATTCGCAGTTAATCCTGGCCTGTTAGAAACATCAGAAGGCTGT
AGACAAATACTGGGACAGCTACAACCATCCCTTCAGACAGGATCAGAAGAACTTAGATCATTATATAATA
CAGTAGCAACCCTCTATTGTGTGCATCAAAGGATAGAGATAAAAGACACCAAGGAAGCTTTAGACAAGAT
AGAGGAAGAGCAAAACAAAAGTAAGACCACCGCACAGCAAGCGGCCGCTGATCTTCAGACCTGGAGGAGG
AGATATGAGGGACAATTGGAGAAGTGAATTATATAAATATAAAGTAGTAAAAATTGAACCATTAGGAGTA
GCACCCACCAAGGCAAAGAGAAGAGTGGTGCAGAGAGAAAAAAGAGCAGTGGGAATAGGAGCTTTGTTCC
TTGGGTTCTTGGGAGCAGCAGGAAGCACTATGGGCGCAGCGTCAATGACGCTGACGGTACAGGCCAGACA
ATTATTGTCTGGTATAGTGCAGCAGCAGAACAATTTGCTGAGGGCTATTGAGGCGCAACAGCATCTGTTG
CAACTCACAGTCTGGGGCATCAAGCAGCTCCAGGCAAGAATCCTGGCTGTGGAAAGATACCTAAAGGATC
AACAGCTCCTGGGGATTTGGGGTTGCTCTGGAAAACTCATTTGCACCACTGCTGTGCCTTGGAATGCTAG
TTGGAGTAATAAATCTCTGGAACAGATTTGGAATCACACGACCTGGATGGAGTGGGACAGAGAAATTAAC
AATTACACAAGCTTAATACACTCCTTAATTGAAGAATCGCAAAACCAGCAAGAAAAGAATGAACAAGAAT
TATTGGAATTAGATAAATGGGCAAGTTTGTGGAATTGGTTTAACATAACAAATTGGCTGTGGTATATAAA
ATTATTCATAATGATAGTAGGAGGCTTGGTAGGTTTAAGAATAGTTTTTGCTGTACTTTCTATAGTGAAT
AGAGTTAGGCAGGGATATTCACCATTATCGTTTCAGACCCACCTCCCAACCCCGAGGGGACCCGACAGGC
CCGAAGGAATAGAAGAAGAAGGTGGAGAGAGAGACAGAGACAGATCCATTCGATTAGTGAACGGATCTCG
ACGGTATCGGTTAACTTTTAAAAGAAAAGGGGGGATTGGGGGGTACAGTGCAGGGGAAAGAATAGTAGAC
ATAATAGCAACAGACATACAAACTAAAGAATTACAAAAACAAATTACAAAAATTCAAAATTTTATCGATC
ACGAGACTAGCCTCGAGAAGCTTGATATCATCTCCATAAGAGAAGAGGGACAGCTATGACTGGGAGTAGT
CAGGAGAGGAGGAAAAATCTGGCTAGTAAAACATGTAAGGAAAATTTTAGGGATGTTAAAGAAAAAAATA
ACACAAAACAAAATAT
Features (pLannotate 1.2.2; 55 found; start..end, strand, type, name):
    199..254     -  polyA_signal   β-globin poly(A) signal: rabbit β-globin polyadenylation signal (Gil and Proudfoot, 1987)
    325..399     -  CDS            HBB (fragment): HBB_PONPY - Experimental evidence at transcript level: Swiss-Prot protein existence level 2. Involved in oxygen transport from the lung to the various peripheral tissues. From Pongo pygmaeus (Bornean orangutan).
    444..462     -  misc_RNA       MS2 stem loop: stem loop that binds the bacteriophage MS2 coat protein
    483..501     -  misc_RNA       MS2 stem loop: stem loop that binds the bacteriophage MS2 coat protein
    553..571     -  misc_RNA       MS2 stem loop: stem loop that binds the bacteriophage MS2 coat protein
    592..610     -  misc_RNA       MS2 stem loop: stem loop that binds the bacteriophage MS2 coat protein
    662..680     -  misc_RNA       MS2 stem loop: stem loop that binds the bacteriophage MS2 coat protein
    701..719     -  misc_RNA       MS2 stem loop: stem loop that binds the bacteriophage MS2 coat protein
    771..789     -  misc_RNA       MS2 stem loop: stem loop that binds the bacteriophage MS2 coat protein
    810..828     -  misc_RNA       MS2 stem loop: stem loop that binds the bacteriophage MS2 coat protein
    880..898     -  misc_RNA       MS2 stem loop: stem loop that binds the bacteriophage MS2 coat protein
    919..937     -  misc_RNA       MS2 stem loop: stem loop that binds the bacteriophage MS2 coat protein
    989..1007    -  misc_RNA       MS2 stem loop: stem loop that binds the bacteriophage MS2 coat protein
   1028..1046    -  misc_RNA       MS2 stem loop: stem loop that binds the bacteriophage MS2 coat protein
   1113..1131    -  misc_RNA       MS2 stem loop: stem loop that binds the bacteriophage MS2 coat protein
   1152..1170    -  misc_RNA       MS2 stem loop: stem loop that binds the bacteriophage MS2 coat protein
   1222..1240    -  misc_RNA       MS2 stem loop: stem loop that binds the bacteriophage MS2 coat protein
   1261..1279    -  misc_RNA       MS2 stem loop: stem loop that binds the bacteriophage MS2 coat protein
   1331..1349    -  misc_RNA       MS2 stem loop: stem loop that binds the bacteriophage MS2 coat protein
   1401..1419    -  misc_RNA       MS2 stem loop: stem loop that binds the bacteriophage MS2 coat protein
   1440..1458    -  misc_RNA       MS2 stem loop: stem loop that binds the bacteriophage MS2 coat protein
   1510..1528    -  misc_RNA       MS2 stem loop: stem loop that binds the bacteriophage MS2 coat protein
   1549..1567    -  misc_RNA       MS2 stem loop: stem loop that binds the bacteriophage MS2 coat protein
   1619..1637    -  misc_RNA       MS2 stem loop: stem loop that binds the bacteriophage MS2 coat protein
   1658..1676    -  misc_RNA       MS2 stem loop: stem loop that binds the bacteriophage MS2 coat protein
   1770..2800    -  CDS            Cre (fragment): site-specific recombinase Cre is a site-specific recombinase from bacteriophage P1. Recombination occurs at loxP sequences.
   2835..4013    -  promoter       EF-1α promoter: strong constitutive promoter for human elongation factor EF-1α
   4025..4423    +  promoter       UbC promoter: human ubiquitin C promoter
   4522..4720    +  CDS            MS2 (fragment): bacteriophage MS2 coat protein binds to a specific stem-loop structure in the viral RNA (Peabody, 1993)
   4726..4869    +  CDS            MS2 (fragment): bacteriophage MS2 coat protein binds to a specific stem-loop structure in the viral RNA (Peabody, 1993)
   4873..5223    +  CDS            CAPSD_BPMS2 (fragment): Experimental evidence at protein level: Swiss-Prot protein existence level 1. Acts as a translational repressor of viral replicase synthesis late in infection. This latter function is the result of capsid protein interaction with an RNA hairpin which contains the replicase ribosome-binding site. From Escherichia phage MS2 (Bacteriophage MS2).
   5236..5955    +  CDS            EGFP: the original enhanced GFP (Yang et al., 1996) mammalian codon-optimized
   5971..6559    +  misc_feature   WPRE: woodchuck hepatitis virus posttranscriptional regulatory element
   6576..6644    +  CDS            nef (fragment): NEF_HV1Z2 - Experimental evidence at protein level: Swiss-Prot protein existence level 1. Extracellular Nef protein targets CD4(+) T-lymphocytes for apoptosis by interacting with CXCR4 surface receptors. From Human immunodeficiency virus type 1 group M subtype D (isolate Z2/CDC-Z34) (HIV-1).
   6646..6879    +  LTR            3' LTR (ΔU3): self-inactivating 3' long terminal repeat (LTR) from HIV-1
   6951..7072    +  polyA_signal   SV40 poly(A) signal: SV40 polyadenylation signal
   7112..7247    +  rep_origin     SV40 ori: SV40 origin of replication
   7268..7286    -  promoter       T7 promoter: promoter for bacteriophage T7 RNA polymerase
   7294..7449    +  CDS            lacZα (fragment): LacZα fragment of β-galactosidase; lacZ fragment
   7454..7882    +  rep_origin     f1 ori (sequence partly withheld): f1 bacteriophage origin of replication; arrow indicates direction of (+) strand synthesis
   7935..8039    +  promoter       AmpR promoter: bla
   8040..8900    +  CDS            AmpR: β-lactamase; bla; confers resistance to ampicillin, carbenicillin, and related antibiotics
   9071..9659    +  rep_origin     ori: high-copy-number ColE1/pMB1/pBR322/pUC origin of replication
   9842..9934    +  CDS            lacI (fragment): lac repressor; lacI; The lac repressor binds to the lac operator to inhibit transcription in E. coli. This inhibition can be relieved by adding lactose or isopropyl-β-D-thiogalactopyranoside (IPTG).
   9947..9968    +  protein_bind   CAP binding site: CAP binding activates transcription in the presence of cAMP. E. coli catabolite activator protein
   9983..10013   +  promoter       lac promoter: promoter for the E. coli lac operon
  10017..10039   +  protein_bind   lac operator (fragment): The lac repressor binds to the lac operator to inhibit transcription in E. coli. This inhibition can be relieved by adding lactose or isopropyl-β-D-thiogalactopyranoside (IPTG). lac repressor encoded by lacI
  10082..10100   +  promoter       T3 promoter: promoter for bacteriophage T3 RNA polymerase
  10128..10354   +  promoter       RSV promoter: Rous sarcoma virus enhancer/promoter
  10355..10535   +  LTR            5' LTR (truncated): truncated 5' long terminal repeat (LTR) from HIV-1
  10582..10707   +  misc_feature   HIV-1 Ψ: packaging signal of human immunodeficiency virus type 1
  10691..11054   +  CDS            HIV-1 gag (fragment): gag protein from human immunodeficiency virus 1; gag
  11200..11433   +  misc_feature   RRE: The Rev response element (RRE) of HIV-1 allows for Rev-dependent mRNA export from the nucleus to the cytoplasm.
  11810..11910   +  CDS            Rev (fragment): human immunodeficiency virus 1 (HIV-1) Rev protein; rev; enhances nuclear export of unspliced and incompletely spliced viral mRNAs
  11929..12046   +  misc_feature   cPPT/CTS: central polypurine tract and central termination sequence of HIV-1
