[The description below was written by a language model from this plasmid's Addgene catalogue record and pLannotate feature annotations shown in this document.]
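Description:
pLenti-Cre-MS2_UbC-NLS-tdMCP-GFP is a third-generation, self-inactivating lentiviral transfer plasmid built on the pRRLSIN.cPPT.PGK-GFP.WPRE backbone for expression in mammalian cells. The viral portion has the usual layout: an RSV promoter fused to a truncated HIV-1 5' LTR, the Ψ packaging signal with a gag fragment, the RRE, cPPT/CTS, a WPRE and a ΔU3 3' LTR, followed by an SV40 poly(A) signal and SV40 origin. In bacteria it is maintained by a high-copy ColE1/pUC origin with ampicillin resistance, and an f1 origin is also present. The depositor notes that the repeated MS2 sequences make the plasmid prone to recombination, so recombination-deficient hosts and restriction-based rather than amplification-based cloning are advised.

The payload consists of two divergent expression cassettes placed back to back between the cPPT and the WPRE. On the reverse strand, the EF-1α promoter drives Cre recombinase, whose 3' UTR carries an array of MS2 stem loops (25 annotated in the feature table) and ends in a rabbit β-globin polyadenylation signal. On the forward strand, the human UbC promoter drives NLS-tdMCP-GFP, a nuclear-localised tandem dimer of the MS2 coat protein fused to EGFP. It binds the stem loops and so fluorescently marks the Cre-MS2 transcript in living cells. According to the depositor, the opposite orientation is intended to ensure efficient lentivirus packaging; keeping the internal poly(A) signal antisense avoids premature termination of the genomic viral RNA.

Judging from the associated publication on intercellular mRNA transfer, the construct allows a Cre mRNA to be tracked by imaging, although the record does not spell out the experimental design.
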