Addgene plasmid #219537: pLenti-Cre-MS2_UbC-NLS-tdMCP-GFP (Cre_tdMCP-GFP)
Depositing lab: Jeffrey Gerst. Publication: Complementation of a human disease phenotype by intercellular mRNA transfer. Haimovich G, Dasgupta S, Govindan Ravi A, Gerst JE. Cell Rep. 2026 Sep 7;45(9):117959. doi: 10.1016/j.celrep.2026.117959. PubMed 42704713.
Backbone
  Vector backbone: pRRLSIN.cPPT.PGK-GFP.WPRE
  Vector type: Mammalian Expression, Lentiviral
Growth in bacteria
  Bacterial resistance: Ampicillin, 100 μg/mL
  Growth temperature: 37°C
  Growth strain: NEB Stable
  Growth instructions: NEB Stable is preferred. Although stbl3 can be used. The plasmid is prone to recombination due to MS2 repeats.
  Copy number: High Copy
Gene/Insert 1
  Gene/Insert name: Cre recombinase (alt name: Cre)
  Insert size (bp): 1029
  Entrez Gene: cre (a.k.a. P1_gp003)
Gene/Insert 2
  Gene/Insert name: NLS-tdMCP-GFP (alt name: MS2 coat protein tagged with GFP)
Depositor comments: 1. A restriction-based cloning method is highly recommended for any changes/manipulation of this plasmid. Amplification of this plasmid OR restriction-free cloning enzymes may lead to undesired recombination. 2. The inserts "EF1A-Cre-MS2-RBGpA" and "UbC-NLS-tdMCP-GFP-pA" are placed in opposite orientations to ensure efficient lentivirus packaging. Further design consideration is based on https://www.intechopen.com/chapters/16787. Please visit https://doi.org/10.1101/2024.11.06.622258 for bioRxiv preprint.
How to cite: pLenti-Cre-MS2_UbC-NLS-tdMCP-GFP (Cre_tdMCP-GFP) was a gift from Jeffrey Gerst (Addgene plasmid # 219537 ; http://n2t.net/addgene:219537 ; RRID:Addgene_219537)
